Addgene plasmid #190585: ADH1pro_YRR1_SIR4
Purpose: Transcription factor tagged with Sir4 used for Calling Cards experiments for binding measurement
Depositing lab: Rob Mitra. Depositing organization: Washington University in Saint Louis. Publication: Zinc cluster transcription factors frequently activate target genes using a non-canonical half-site binding mode. Recio PS, Mitra NJ, Shively CA, Song D, Jaramillo G, Lewis KS, Chen X, Mitra RD. Nucleic Acids Res. 2023 Jun 9;51(10):5006-5021. doi: 10.1093/nar/gkad320. PubMed 37125648.
Backbone
  Vector backbone: unknown
  Vector type: Yeast Expression
  Selectable markers: TRP1
Growth in bacteria
  Bacterial resistance: Ampicillin, 100 μg/mL
  Growth temperature: 37°C
  Growth strain: DH5alpha
  Copy number: Low Copy
Gene/Insert
  Gene/Insert name: YRR1
  Species: S. cerevisiae (budding yeast)
  Entrez Gene: YRR1 (a.k.a. YOR162C, PDR2)
  Promoter: ADH1
  Cloning method: Restriction Enzyme; 5′ cloning site unknown (unknown if destroyed); 3′ cloning site unknown (unknown if destroyed)
  Sequencing primers: 5′ unknown; 3′ unknown
Terms and licenses: Academic/Nonprofit Terms; Industry Terms: Not Available to Industry
How to cite: ADH1pro_YRR1_SIR4 was a gift from Rob Mitra (Addgene plasmid # 190585 ; http://n2t.net/addgene:190585 ; RRID:Addgene_190585)
