[The description below was written by a language model from this plasmid's Addgene catalogue record and pLannotate feature annotations shown in this document.]
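Description:
ADH1pro_YRR1_SIR4 is a 10.1 kb yeast expression plasmid that produces the Saccharomyces cerevisiae zinc cluster transcription factor Yrr1 (also known as Pdr2, a regulator of multidrug resistance genes) fused to a portion of Sir4. The backbone is not named in the record, but the annotated features show an E. coli–yeast shuttle design. A CEN4/ARS1 element provides stable, low-copy, centromeric maintenance in yeast, with TRP1 as the auxotrophic selection marker. Only the TRP1 promoter is annotated, not the coding sequence. A ColE1/pUC-type origin and the β-lactamase (AmpR) gene allow propagation under ampicillin selection in bacteria.

Expression is driven by the constitutive yeast ADH1 promoter, which spans the sequence origin, and is terminated by the ADH1 terminator. The full YRR1 open reading frame is flanked by attB1 and attB2 sites, suggesting it was introduced by Gateway recombination, although the catalogue entry lists restriction cloning. Directly downstream lies a roughly 750 bp SIR4 fragment followed by a partial Myc epitope repeat, placed so that they would form a C-terminal Sir4 and Myc tag; the table does not itself confirm the reading frame. Short annotated fragments of lacZα, lacI, bom, RMD1 and the ADH1 coding region appear to be backbone or flanking genomic remnants.

The stated purpose is transposon Calling Cards experiments for measuring transcription factor binding. In this method, the Sir4 moiety recruits the Ty5 integrase, so Ty5 transposon insertions are deposited near the genomic sites where the tagged factor binds. Mapping those insertions reveals Yrr1 binding targets in vivo. The Ty5 element itself is not on this plasmid and would have to be supplied separately.
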