Features (pLannotate 1.2.2; 18 found; start..end, strand, type, name):
    545..569     +  protein_bind   attB1: mutant version of attB; recombination site for the Gateway® BP reaction BP Clonase™
    575..3004    +  CDS            YRR1: YRR1_YEAST - Also known as PDR2. Experimental evidence at protein level: Swiss-Prot protein existence level 1. Transcription factor involved in the regulation of multidrug resistance genes. Acts in concert with YRR1. From Saccharomyces cerevisiae (strain ATCC 204508 / S288c) (Baker's yeast).
   3006..3030    -  protein_bind   attB2: mutant version of attB; recombination site for the Gateway® BP reaction BP Clonase™
   3035..3784    +  CDS            SIR4 (fragment): SIR4_YEAST - Also known as ASD1, STE9, UTH2. Experimental evidence at protein level: Swiss-Prot protein existence level 1. The proteins SIR1 through SIR4 are required for transcriptional repression of the silent mating type loci, HML and HMR (PubMed:18039933). The proteins SIR2 through SIR4 repress mulitple loci by modulating chromatin structure (PubMed:18039933). Involves the compaction of chromatin fiber into a more condensed form (PubMed:18039933). From Saccharomyces cerevisiae (strain ATCC 204508 / S288c) (Baker's yeast).
   3800..3910    +  CDS            13xMyc (fragment): 13 tandem Myc epitope tags
   4161..4295    +  CDS            ADH1 (fragment): ADH1_YEAST - Also known as ADC1. Experimental evidence at protein level: Swiss-Prot protein existence level 1. This isozyme preferentially catalyzes the conversion of primary unbranched alcohols to their corresponding aldehydes. Also shows activity toward secondary alcohols. From Saccharomyces cerevisiae (strain ATCC 204508 / S288c) (Baker's yeast).
   4299..4486    +  terminator     ADH1 terminator: S. cerevisiae ADH1; transcription terminator for the S. cerevisiae alcohol dehydrogenase 1 (ADH1) gene
   4630..4696    +  CDS            lacZα (fragment): LacZα fragment of β-galactosidase; lacZ fragment
   4702..4753    -  misc_feature   bom (fragment): basis of mobility region from pBR322
   4758..4868    +  CDS            RMD1 (fragment): RMD1_YEAST - Experimental evidence at protein level: Swiss-Prot protein existence level 1. Required for sporulation where it is believed to have a role in meiotic nuclear division. From Saccharomyces cerevisiae (strain ATCC 204508 / S288c) (Baker's yeast).
   5316..6478    -  misc_feature   CEN/ARS: S. cerevisiae CEN4 centromere fused to the autonomously replicating sequence ARS1/ARS416
   6992..7093    -  promoter       TRP1 promoter: S. cerevisiae TRP1
   7199..7303    +  promoter       AmpR promoter: bla
   7304..8164    +  CDS            AmpR: β-lactamase; bla; confers resistance to ampicillin, carbenicillin, and related antibiotics
   8335..8923    +  rep_origin     ori: high-copy-number ColE1/pMB1/pBR322/pUC origin of replication
   9106..9159    +  CDS            lacI (fragment): lac repressor; lacI; The lac repressor binds to the lac operator to inhibit transcription in E. coli. This inhibition can be relieved by adding lactose or isopropyl-β-D-thiogalactopyranoside (IPTG).
   9209..9547    +  CDS            YO085_YEAST: Protein predicted: Swiss-Prot protein existence level 4. From Saccharomyces cerevisiae (strain ATCC 204508 / S288c) (Baker's yeast).
   9912..508     +  promoter       ADH1 promoter (across the origin): S. cerevisiae ADH1; promoter for alcohol dehydrogenase 1
>Addgene plasmid #190585 | ADH1pro_YRR1_SIR4 | addgene full sequence | sequence record 381347 | Addgene NGS Result
GTGGTACATAACGAACTAATACTGTAGCCCTAGACTTGATAGCCATCATCATATCGAAGTTTCACTACCC
TTTTTCCATTTGCCATCTATTGAAGTAATAATAGGCGCATGCAACTTCTTTTCTTTTTTTTTCTTTTCTC
TCTCCCCCGTTGTTGTCTCACCATATCCGCAATGACAAAAAAATGATGGAAGACACTAAAGGAAAAAATT
AACGACAAAGACAGCACCAACAGATGTCGTTGTTCCAGAGCTGATGAGGGGTATCTCGAAGCACACGAAA
CTTTTTCCTTCCTTCATTCACGCACACTACTCTCTAATGAGCAACGGTATACGGCCTTCCTTCCAGTTAC
TTGAATTTGAAATAAAAAAAAGTTTGCTGTCTTGCTATCAAGTATAAATAGACCTGCAATTATTAATCTT
TTGTTTCCTCGTCATTGTTCTCGTTCCCTTTCTTCCTTGTTTCTTTTTCTGCACAATATTTCAAGCTATA
CCAAGCATACAATCAACTCCAAGCTTGAAGCAAGCCTCCTGAAAGGGCGCGCCAACAAGTTTGTACAAAA
AAGCAGGCTACAAAATGAAAAGAAGAAGCGATGCTTTGTTGGGAAGTTTCCAGGCCACCAACGTTACGCC
GCCAAGCGATAATAGTAATAGTACGGCCGGTGGAGCCAATGGAAGTAACTCAGGAACACCAACTTCTACT
AGCGGTAAGAAGAGAAACAAGCTTATAAAATCTTGTGGCTTTTGCAGAAGGAGAAAACTTCGTTGTGATC
AGCAAAAACCTATGTGTTCTACATGCATTTCTAGAAACTTAACAACCTGTCAATATGCTGAAGAATTCAA
CAAAAACATCGAAAAGAAAGCTACCTATGGTCCCTATCCTAACGCCGATTTACTTAAGAAAGTTGAAGAA
CTAGAAAACAAAATACGTATTCTAGAAGCTGAAAAAAACACTAATTCGTCTGCGAGCTCCATGTACACTT
CGCCAAATTTCCCTCCTTTAGGCACTAGTGTAGGTAGAGGTTCTACTGAAACTTCATCTCCATTACCCGA
TGGTGTAATAAATCCATATGCCGACCGGTACTACCTACAAAGTAAACATTCCGGAAGATCAACACTATAC
GGCCCCACTTCTATGAGAACCCAAATTGCAAATAGTAATTGGGGGTTCATTGAAAAATATAAACAATTAT
GGGCGAAGGTTAAAGTAGAAAGAAATAAATGGAAGCAAAACAACCAAAAAACGATGTGCAGGGAACTAGG
CCTTTTGGATGAGTCGGATTGGCAGCCAGATCCATTAATCAAACAGATATGTCGTTTCCTACCATCATAT
AACAAAGCTTTGTCTATTTTAGATGATTTCTTTAATGATGGAGCATGCAATGAGATCAACGTGATTCTTG
ATAAGGCAAAGGTTAGAAGAGACTTTTTAGATTATTTCATGCCCGAAAAAGAGGTAAAGGCGGAAGGTGA
CAGATCCATAGTTTATATTTTATCCAATCCAAAGAAAAATTATTACAAAGCTGCTGTGATACTATTAATC
CTATGTCTGAAATACTTCCATACAGATGTCCCAACCCCAATTGAGAAGTTCTTTACTTTACTAAAGGGGG
CCTCCACCGCTAAGGTGTTCTACATTGAGCGTGCACAAATGTTAATACTTTTCTACTACCATCGTGAAAC
ATATTCATTCGGTGGAGATGGCTCCGATTTGGTTAATATAAATGAATGTTTAGTTACTACGGTTACTACA
ATAGGGTTGCATTTAAACATTAGAGAAACTTTCAAGGAACATGAGGTTTTTATGGGTAGCATCGAAAGTT
TAGAAAATGTCTGGTTAATGGCAATATTTATCGATTATAACATATCTTGTAACGTTGGTAGACCCTTATT
GATTAACAAATTTTATCTAGACGAAAACCAAGATCATTGCATATTGAATAGTAAAAGTAAAACATATGAG
GGGAAGCTGAAAAGATATTTAAAACTTACAAGGCCAATGTTGTTAACTCTTTATGATAGAGATAAATTCC
CGGATTTGAAAGCTTATTCCAAGCGAATTATCAATTTTGTAGAAGAAGAACTTGGTCCACTTGGACATTA
CACAGGTGAAAATATATCGGAAGAAGTTCCATTAAGGGAAAGTAGAATTTTAAGTATGGCAGTCGGACTA
TTATTGTCGTTTTATGCACTAATACATTCTGTGCTGAAAGTCAGAAACATAGAATCCAAAAATAATACGT
TTCAATTGGTTTTGATCAATTTTTCCACCATTGTGAATACCACAATTCGATGCTATCGTATCGACAAAGC
ACTTTACCCAGAGAAATTCGAAGCCTCCAACCCGCACTTACCGCCACATATGGCGTTATCAATGAGCCTC
ACGGCAGGGCTTTTTTCCAAAACATTGGTGTTTTTTTGTTCTCTGATCTACTTTAAGTTGACGCTTTTCG
AAAATGGACTATGTCTATCCAACGATATGGAAGTTGGATGGTCGGATTTGACGAAATTGACTGTTCCTTT
AGACAAGGATCTATCTTTAGGTACAGCAATGAGCTTGTACTCGTCAATCTTCGATCGCTTGTTCACGGTC
GGAAATAAAGAATTAATACGCACAATGCATAGATCATCACAATTTGTGATAGAGCTAGCTATTGAAAGGA
CCTATAGGACTATTCTTGGCAACGTTATTGAATTCAGAAAGTTGACCGAGGAAACATGGCTAGCACAAAT
CAAACAAGAACTAGATCCGCAGAGCGATAATCCATCATCAGAAGCTAAAATTGTGAGTGATAGGCAGCGG
GATCTCAGCCTTGCAGTTCCAACGCCCACGCCCTCAATAATTCCAATGTTACCCTCGCCTGGTGAAACTA
AGAACCATGCAAAGAGTCAATCAGAGATCATTCAGATGCTGACAGATGAATTTTGGGCAAATTATAACTC
AGGCTGGGAAGAGTTGATTAATCAATCTGAATTTTCCACTCTTTTCGATGATTACAAAGACAATAACCCA
GCTTTCTTGTACAAAGTGGTTGATAGAGTGTCGCATAGTGATACTAATTCTAGCAAACCCGAAAACACGA
AGGAGAACCTTTCAAAAAGCTCTTGGAGGCAGGAATGGCTTGCAAATTTGAAACTTATTTCCGTTTCGTT
GGTTGATGAGTTCCCTTCGGAGCTTTCCGACAGTGATAGACAAGTAATTAACGAAAAAATGCAGTTACTT
AAAGATATATTTGCTAACAACCTTAAATCAGCAATTTCCAATAATTTTAGAGAGAGTGACATCATTATAC
TGAAAGGTGAAATAGAAGATTACCCAATGAGTTCTGAAATTAAGATTTACTACAACGAATTACAGAACAA
GCCTGATGCAAAAAAAGCCAGATTTTGGTCATTTATGAAGACTCAGAGATTTGTTTCCAACATGGGATTT
GATATTCGGAAGTCCTGTGAACCTGTTTCTATATCCACGTCGGTCAAACCACATGTGGTCGAGCCCGAGC
ATATGGCAGATGCCAAAATTATGCCTAAGGATGTACTGCAAATTACAAAAAAACCGTTAATGGTTAAAAA
TGTGAAGCCTTCTTCTCCGCCAGATGTGAAGTCTTTGGTGCAGCTGAGCACAATGGAAACGAAAACCCTA
CCAGAAAAGAAGCAATTCGACAGTATTTTTAATTCTAACAAAGCAAAAATAATCCCTGGAAATGGGAAGC
ACGCATCAGAAAACATCTCACTCTCTTTCTCAAGACCTGCGTCCTACGGCTATTTTTCTGTTGGAAAAAG
GGTTCGGGGATCCTCTAGAGGTGAACAAAAGTTGATTTCTGAAGAAGATTTGAACGGTGAACAAAAGCTA
ATCTCCGAGGAAGACTTGAACGGTGAACAAAAATTAATCTCAGAAGAAGACTTGAACGGATCCTCTAGAG
TCGACTGAATCGTAGATACTGAAAAACCCCGCAAGTTCACTTCAACTGTGCATCGTGCACCATCTCAATT
TCTTTCATTTATACATCGTTTTGCCTTCTTTTATGTAACTATACTCCTCTAAGTTTCAATCTTGGCCATG
TAACCTCTGATCTATAGAATTTTTTAAATGACTAGAATTAATGCCCATCTTTTTTTTGGACCTAAATTCT
TCATGAAAATATATTACGAGGGCTTATTCAGAAGCTTTGGACTTCTTCGCCAGAGGTTTGGTCAAGTCTC
CAATCAAGGTTGTCGGCTTGTCTACCTTGCCAGAAATTTACGAAAAGATGGAAAAGGGTCAAATCGTTGG
TAGATACGTTGTTGACACTTCTAAATAAGCGAATTTCTTATGATTTATGATTTTTATTATTAAATAAGTT
ATAAAAAAAATAAGTGTATACAAATTTTAAAGTGACTCTTAGGTTTTAAAACGAAAATTCTTATTCTTGA
GTAACTCTTTCCTGTAGGTCAGGTTGCTTTCTCAGGTATAGCATGAGGTCGCTCTTATTGACCACACCTC
TACCGGCATGCCGAGCAAATGCCTGCAAATCGCTCCCCATTTCACCCAATTGTAGATATGCTAACTCCAG
CAATGAGTTGATGAATCTCGGTGTGTATTTTATGTCCTCAGAGGACAACACCTGTTGTAATCGTTCTTCC
ACACGGATCCTGGCGTAATAGCGAAGAGGCCCGCACCGATCGCCCTTCCCAACAGTTGCGCAGCCTGAAT
GGCGAATGGCGCCTGATGCGGTATTTTCTCCTTACGCATCTGTGCGGTATTTCACACCGCATAATCGCTG
GGCCATTCTCATGAAGAATATCTTGAATTTATTGTCATATTACTAGTTGGTGTGGAAGTCCTAATATCGG
TGATCAATATAGTGGTTGACATGCTGGCTAGTCAACATTGAGCCTTTTGATCATGCAAATATATTACGGT
ATTTTACAATCAAATATCAAACTTAACTATTGACTTTATAACTTATTTAGGTGGTAACATTCTTATAAAA
AAGAAAAAAATTACTGCAAAACAGTACTAGCTTTTAACTTGTATCCTAGGTTATCTATGCTGTCTCACCA
TAGAGAATATTACCTATTTCAGAATGTATGTCCATGATTCGCCGGGTAAATACATATAATACACAAATCT
GGCTTAATAAAGTCTATAATATATCTCATAAAGAAGTGCTAAATTGGCTAGTGCTATATATTTTTAAGAA
AATTTCTTTTGACTAAGTCCATATCGACTTTGTAAAAGTTCACATTAGCATACATATATTACACGAGCCA
GAAATAGTAACTTTTGCCTAAATCACAAATTGCAAAATTTAATTGCTTGCAAAAGGTCACATGCTTATAA
TCAACTTTTTTAAAAATTTAAAATACTTTTTTATTTTTTATTTTTAAACATAAATGAAATAATTTATTTA
TTGTTTATGATTACCGAAACATAAAACCTGCTCAAGAAAAAGAAACTGTTTTGTCCTTGGAAAAAAAGCA
CTACCTAGGAGCGGCCAAAATGCCGAGGCTTTCATAGCTTAAACTCTTTACAGAAAATAGGCATTATAGA
TCAGTTCGAGTTTTCTTATTCTTCCTTCCGGTTTTATCGTCACAGTTTTACAGTAAATAAGTATCACCTC
TTAGAGTTCGATGATAAGCTGTCAAACATGAGAATTAATTCCACATGTTAAAATAGTGAAGGAGCATGTT
CGGCACACAGTGGACCGAACGTGGGGTAAGTGCACTAGGGTCCGGTTAAACGGATCTCGCATTGATGAGG
CAACGCTAATTATCAACATATAGATTGTTATCTATCTGCATGAACACGAAATCTTTACTTGACGACTTGA
GGCTGATGGTGTTTATGCAAAGAAACCACTGTGTTTAATATGTGTCACTGTTTGATATTACTGTCAGCGT
AGAAGATAATAGTAAAAGCGGTTAATAAGTGTATTTGAGATAAGTGTGATAAAGTTTTTACAGCGAAAAG
ACGATAAATACAAGAAAATGATTACGAGGATACGGAGAGAGGTATGTACATGTGTATTTATATACTAAGC
TGCCGGCGGTTGTTTGCAAGACCGAGAAAAGGCTAGCAAGAATCGGGTCATTGTAGCGTATGCGCCTGTG
AACATTCTCTTCAACAAGTTTGATTCCATTGCGGTGAAATGGTAAAAGTCAACCCCCTGCGATGTATATT
TTCCTGTACAATCAATCAAAAAGCCAAATGATTTAGCATTATCTTTACATCTTGTTATTTTACAGATTTT
ATGTTTAGATCTTTTATGCTTGCTTTTCAAAAGGCTTGCAGGCAAGTGCACAAACAATACTTAAATAAAT
ACTACTCAGTAATAACCTATTTCTTAGCATTTTTGACGAAATTTGCTATTTTGTTAGAGTCTTTTACACC
ATTTGTCTCCACACCTCCGCTTACATCAACACCAATAACGCCATTTAATCTAAGCGCATCACCAACATTT
TCTGGCGTCAGTCCACCAGCTAACATAAAATGTAAGCTCTCGGGGCTCTCTTGCCTTCCAACCCAGTCAG
AAATCGAGTTCCAATCCAAAAGTTCACCTGTCCCACCTGCTTCTGAATCAAACAAGGGAATAAACGAATG
AGGTTTCTGTGAAGCTGCACTGAGTAGTATGTTGCAGTCTTTTGGAAATACGAGTCTTTTAATAACTGGC
AAACCGAGGAACTCTTGGTATTCTTGCCACGACTCATCTCCATGCAGTTGGACGATATCAATGCCGTAAT
CATTGACCAGAGCCAAAACATCCTCCTTAGGTTGATTACGAAACACGCCAACCAAGTATTTCGGAGTGCC
TGAACTATTTTTATATGCTTTTACAAGACTTGAAATTTTCCTTGCAATAACCGGGTCAATTGTTCTCTTT
CTATTGGGCACACATATAATACCCAGCAAGTCAGCATCGGAATCTAGTGCACATTCTGCGGCCTCTGTGC
TCTGCAAGCCGCAAACTTTCACCAATGGACCAGAACTACCTGTGAAATTAATAACAGACATACTCCAAGC
TGCCTTTGTGTGCTTAATCACGTATACTCACGTGCTCAATAGTCACCAATGCCCTCCCTCTTGGCCCTCT
CCTTTTCTTTTTTCGACCGAATTAATTCTTGAAGACGAAAGGGCCTCGTGATACGCCTATTTTTATAGGT
TAATGTCATGATAATAATGGTTTCTTAGACGTCAGGTGGCACTTTTCGGGGAAATGTGCGCGGAACCCCT
ATTTGTTTATTTTTCTAAATACATTCAAATATGTATCCGCTCATGAGACAATAACCCTGATAAATGCTTC
AATAATATTGAAAAAGGAAGAGTATGAGTATTCAACATTTCCGTGTCGCCCTTATTCCCTTTTTTGCGGC
ATTTTGCCTTCCTGTTTTTGCTCACCCAGAAACGCTGGTGAAAGTAAAAGATGCTGAAGATCAGTTGGGT
GCACGAGTGGGTTACATCGAACTGGATCTCAACAGCGGTAAGATCCTTGAGAGTTTTCGCCCCGAAGAAC
GTTTTCCAATGATGAGCACTTTTAAAGTTCTGCTATGTGGCGCGGTATTATCCCGTATTGACGCCGGGCA
AGAGCAACTCGGTCGCCGCATACACTATTCTCAGAATGACTTGGTTGAGTACTCACCAGTCACAGAAAAG
CATCTTACGGATGGCATGACAGTAAGAGAATTATGCAGTGCTGCCATAACCATGAGTGATAACACTGCGG
CCAACTTACTTCTGACAACGATCGGAGGACCGAAGGAGCTAACCGCTTTTTTGCACAACATGGGGGATCA
TGTAACTCGCCTTGATCGTTGGGAACCGGAGCTGAATGAAGCCATACCAAACGACGAGCGTGACACCACG
ATGCCTGTAGCAATGGCAACAACGTTGCGCAAACTATTAACTGGCGAACTACTTACTCTAGCTTCCCGGC
AACAATTAATAGACTGGATGGAGGCGGATAAAGTTGCAGGACCACTTCTGCGCTCGGCCCTTCCGGCTGG
CTGGTTTATTGCTGATAAATCTGGAGCCGGTGAGCGTGGGTCTCGCGGTATCATTGCAGCACTGGGGCCA
GATGGTAAGCCCTCCCGTATCGTAGTTATCTACACGACGGGGAGTCAGGCAACTATGGATGAACGAAATA
GACAGATCGCTGAGATAGGTGCCTCACTGATTAAGCATTGGTAACTGTCAGACCAAGTTTACTCATATAT
ACTTTAGATTGATTTAAAACTTCATTTTTAATTTAAAAGGATCTAGGTGAAGATCCTTTTTGATAATCTC
ATGACCAAAATCCCTTAACGTGAGTTTTCGTTCCACTGAGCGTCAGACCCCGTAGAAAAGATCAAAGGAT
CTTCTTGAGATCCTTTTTTTCTGCGCGTAATCTGCTGCTTGCAAACAAAAAAACCACCGCTACCAGCGGT
GGTTTGTTTGCCGGATCAAGAGCTACCAACTCTTTTTCCGAAGGTAACTGGCTTCAGCAGAGCGCAGATA
CCAAATACTGTTCTTCTAGTGTAGCCGTAGTTAGGCCACCACTTCAAGAACTCTGTAGCACCGCCTACAT
ACCTCGCTCTGCTAATCCTGTTACCAGTGGCTGCTGCCAGTGGCGATAAGTCGTGTCTTACCGGGTTGGA
CTCAAGACGATAGTTACCGGATAAGGCGCAGCGGTCGGGCTGAACGGGGGGTTCGTGCACACAGCCCAGC
TTGGAGCGAACGACCTACACCGAACTGAGATACCTACAGCGTGAGCTATGAGAAAGCGCCACGCTTCCCG
AAGGGAGAAAGGCGGACAGGTATCCGGTAAGCGGCAGGGTCGGAACAGGAGAGCGCACGAGGGAGCTTCC
AGGGGGAAACGCCTGGTATCTTTATAGTCCTGTCGGGTTTCGCCACCTCTGACTTGAGCGTCGATTTTTG
TGATGCTCGTCAGGGGGGCGGAGCCTATGGAAAAACGCCAGCAACGCGGCCTTTTTACGGTTCCTGGCCT
TTTGCTGGCCTTTTGCTCACATGTTCTTTCCTGCGTTATCCCCTGATTCTGTGGATAACCGTATTACCGC
CTTTGAGTGAGCTGATACCGCTCGCCGCAGCCGAACGACCGAGCGCAGCGAGTCAGTGAGCGAGGAAGCG
GAAGAGCGCCCAATACGCAAACCGCCTCTCCCCGCGCGTTGGCCGATTCATTAATGCAGGATCCGGGATC
GAAGAAATGATGGTAAATGAAATAGGAAATCAAGGAGCATGAAGGCAAAAGACAAATATAAGGGTCGAAC
GAAAAATAAAGTGAAAAGTGTTGATATGATGTATTTGGCTTTGCGGCGCCGAAAAAACGAGTTTACGCAA
TTGCACAATCATGCTGACTCTGTGGCGGACCCGCGCTCTTGCCGGCCCGGCGATAACGCTGGGCGTGAGG
CTGTGCCCGGCGGAGTTTTTTGCGCCTGCATTTTCCAAGGTTTACCCTGCGCTAAGGGGCGAGATTGGAG
AAGCAATAAGAATGCCGGTTGGGGTTGCGATGATGACGACCACGACAACTGGTGTCATTATTTAAGTTGC
CGAAAGAACCTGAGTGCATTTGCAACATGAGTATACTAGAAGAATGAGCCAAGACTTGCGAGACGCGAGT
TTGCCGGTGGTGCGAACAATAGAGCGACCATGACCTTGAAGGTGAGACGCGCATAACCGCTAGAGTACTT
TGAAGAGGAAACAGCAATAGGGTTGCTACCAGTATAAATAGACAGGTACATACAACACTGGAAATGGTTG
TCTGTTTGAGTACGCTTTCAATTCATTTGGGTGTGCACTTTATTATGTTACAATATGGAAGGGAACTTTA
CACTTCTCCTATGCACATATATTAATTAAAGTCCAATGCTAGTAGAGAAGGGGGGTAACACCCCTCCGCG
CTCTTTTCCGATTTTTTTCTAAACCGTGGAATATTTCGGATATCCTTTTGTTGTTTCCGGGTGTACAATA
TGGACTTCCTCTTTTCTGGCAACCAAACCCATACATCGGGATTCCTATAATACCTTCGTTGGTCTCCCTA
ACATGTAGGTGGCGGAGGGGAGATATACAATAGAACAGATACCAGACAAGACATAATGGGCTAAACAAGA
CTACACCAATTACACTGCCTCATTGATG
